>Addgene plasmid #158669 | mTurquoise2 WC visual barcode | addgene full sequence | sequence record 311026 | Addgene NGS Result
CGTTACATAACTTACGGTAAATGGCCCGCCTGGCTGACCGCCCAACGACCCCCGCCCATTGACGTCAATA
ATGACGTATGTTCCCATAGTAACGCCAATAGGGACTTTCCATTGACGTCAATGGGTGGAGTATTTACGGT
AAACTGCCCACTTGGCAGTACATCAAGTGTATCATATGCCAAGTACGCCCCCTATTGACGTCAATGACGG
TAAATGGCCCGCCTGGCATTATGCCCAGTACATGACCTTATGGGACTTTCCTACTTGGCAGTACATCTAC
GTATTAGTCATCGCTATTACCATGGTGATGCGGTTTTGGCAGTACATCAATGGGCGTGGATAGCGGTTTG
ACTCACGGGGATTTCCAAGTCTCCACCCCATTGACGTCAATGGGAGTTTGTTTTGGCACCAAAATCAACG
GGACTTTCCAAAATGTCGTAACAACTCCGCCCCATTGACGCAAATGGGCGGTAGGCGTGTACGGTGGGAG
GTCTATATAAGCAGAGCTCTCTGGCTAACTGTCGGGATCCACCATGACCGAGTACAAGCCCACCGTGCGC
CTCGCCACCCGCGACGACGTGCCCAGGGCCGTCCGCACCCTCGCCGCCGCTTTCGCCGACTACCCCGCCA
CCCGCCACACCGTCGATCCCGACCGCCACATCGAGCGGGTCACCGAGCTGCAAGAACTCTTCCTCACCCG
CGTCGGGCTCGACATCGGCAAGGTGTGGGTCGCTGACGACGGCGCCGCAGTGGCTGTCTGGACCACACCC
GAGAGCGTCGAAGCTGGGGCGGTGTTCGCCGAGATCGGCCCTCGCATGGCCGAGTTGAGCGGTTCCCGGC
TGGCCGCTCAGCAACAGATGGAAGGCCTCCTGGCTCCACACCGGCCCAAGGAGCCCGCATGGTTCCTGGC
CACCGTCGGCGTCTCTCCCGACCACCAGGGCAAGGGTCTGGGCAGCGCCGTCGTGCTCCCCGGAGTGGAG
GCTGCCGAGCGCGCCGGGGTGCCCGCCTTCCTGGAGACCTCCGCACCCCGCAACCTCCCCTTCTACGAGC
GGCTCGGCTTCACCGTCACCGCCGACGTGGAGGTGCCCGAAGGACCACGCACCTGGTGCATGACCCGCAA
GCCCGGTGCCCTGCAGGGATCTGGCGAAGCCAGACACAAACAGAAAATTGTGAAACAGACTTTGAATTTT
GACCTTCTCAAGTTGGCGGGAGACGTGGAGTCCAACCCAGGGCCCGCTAGCAACATGGTGAGCAAGGGCG
AGGAGCTGTTCACCGGGGTGGTGCCCATCCTGGTCGAGCTGGACGGCGACGTAAACGGCCACAAGTTCAG
CGTGTCCGGCGAGGGCGAGGGCGATGCCACCTACGGCAAGCTGACCCTGAAGTTCATCTGCACCACCGGC
AAGCTGCCCGTGCCCTGGCCCACCCTCGTGACCACCCTGTCCTGGGGCGTGCAGTGCTTCGCCCGCTACC
CCGACCACATGAAGCAGCACGACTTCTTCAAGTCCGCCATGCCCGAAGGCTACGTCCAGGAGCGCACCAT
CTTCTTCAAGGACGACGGCAACTACAAGACCCGCGCCGAGGTGAAGTTCGAGGGCGACACCCTGGTGAAC
CGCATCGAGCTGAAGGGCATCGACTTCAAGGAGGACGGCAACATCCTGGGGCACAAGCTGGAGTACAACT
ACTTTAGCGACAACGTCTATATCACCGCCGACAAGCAGAAGAACGGCATCAAGGCCAACTTCAAGATCCG
CCACAACATCGAGGACGGCGGCGTGCAGCTCGCCGACCACTACCAGCAGAACACCCCCATCGGCGACGGC
CCCGTGCTGCTGCCCGACAACCACTACCTGAGCACCCAGTCCAAGCTGAGCAAAGACCCCAACGAGAAGC
GCGATCACATGGTCCTGCTGGAGTTCGTGACCGCCGCCGGGATCACTCTCGGCATGGACGAGCTGTACAA
GTGAACGCGTTAAGTCGACAATCAACCTCTGGATTACAAAATTTGTGAAAGATTGACTGGTATTCTTAAC
TATGTTGCTCCTTTTACGCTATGTGGATACGCTGCTTTAATGCCTTTGTATCATGCTATTGCTTCCCGTA
TGGCTTTCATTTTCTCCTCCTTGTATAAATCCTGGTTGCTGTCTCTTTATGAGGAGTTGTGGCCCGTTGT
CAGGCAACGTGGCGTGGTGTGCACTGTGTTTGCTGACGCAACCCCCACTGGTTGGGGCATTGCCACCACC
TGTCAGCTCCTTTCCGGGACTTTCGCTTTCCCCCTCCCTATTGCCACGGCGGAACTCATCGCCGCCTGCC
TTGCCCGCTGCTGGACAGGGGCTCGGCTGTTGGGCACTGACAATTCCGTGGTGTTGTCGGGGAAATCATC
GTCCTTTCCTTGGCTGCTCGCCTGTGTTGCCACCTGGATTCTGCGCGGGACGTCCTTCTGCTACGTCCCT
TCGGCCCTCAATCCAGCGGACCTTCCTTCCCGCGGCCTGCTGCCGGCTCTGCGGCCTCTTCCGCGTCTTC
GCCTTCGCCCTCAGACGAGTCGGATCTCCCTTTGGGCCGCCTCCCCGCGTCGACTTTAAGACCAATGACT
TACAAGGCAGCTGTAGATCTTAGCCACTTTTTAAAAGAAAAGGGGGGACTGGAAGGGCTAATTCACTCCC
AACGAAGACAAGATCTGCTTTTTGCTTGTACTGGGTCTCTCTGGTTAGACCAGATCTGAGCCTGGGAGCT
CTCTGGCTAACTAGGGAACCCACTGCTTAAGCCTCAATAAAGCTTGCCTTGAGTGCTTCAAGTAGTGTGT
GCCCGTCTGTTGTGTGACTCTGGTAACTAGAGATCCCTCAGACCCTTTTAGTCAGTGTGGAAAATCTCTA
GCAGTACGTATAGTAGTTCATGTCATCTTATTATTCAGTATTTATAACTTGCAAAGAAATGAATATCAGA
GAGTGAGAGGAACTTGTTTATTGCAGCTTATAATGGTTACAAATAAAGCAATAGCATCACAAATTTCACA
AATAAAGCATTTTTTTCACTGCATTCTAGTTGTGGTTTGTCCAAACTCATCAATGTATCTTATCATGTCT
GGCTCTAGCTATCCCGCCCCTAACTCCGCCCATCCCGCCCCTAACTCCGCCCAGTTCCGCCCATTCTCCG
CCCCATGGCTGACTAATTTTTTTTATTTATGCAGAGGCCGAGGCCGCCTCGGCCTCTGAGCTATTCCAGA
AGTAGTGAGGAGGCTTTTTTGGAGGCCTAGGGACGTACCCAATTCGCCCTATAGTGAGTCGTATTACGCG
CGCTCACTGGCCGTCGTTTTACAACGTCGTGACTGGGAAAACCCTGGCGTTACCCAACTTAATCGCCTTG
CAGCACATCCCCCTTTCGCCAGCTGGCGTAATAGCGAAGAGGCCCGCACCGATCGCCCTTCCCAACAGTT
GCGCAGCCTGAATGGCGAATGGG
[124 nt withheld, positions 3454-3577]
C
[91 nt withheld, positions 3579-3669]
A
[49 nt withheld, positions 3671-3719]
CCTTTGACGTTGGAGTCCACGTTCTTT
[37 nt withheld, positions 3747-3783]
ACCCTATCTCGGTCTATTCTTTTGATTTATAAGGGATTTTGCCGATTTCGGCCTATTGGTTAAAAAATGA
GCTGATTTAACAAAAATTTAACGCGAATTTTAACAAAATATTAACGCTTACAATTTAGGTGGCACTTTTC
GGGGAAATGTGCGCGGAACCCCTATTTGTTTATTTTTCTAAATACATTCAAATATGTATCCGCTCATGAG
ACAATAACCCTGATAAATGCTTCAATAATATTGAAAAAGGAAGAGTATGAGTATTCAACATTTCCGTGTC
GCCCTTATTCCCTTTTTTGCGGCATTTTGCCTTCCTGTTTTTGCTCACCCAGAAACGCTGGTGAAAGTAA
AAGATGCTGAAGATCAGTTGGGTGCACGAGTGGGTTACATCGAACTGGATCTCAACAGCGGTAAGATCCT
TGAGAGTTTTCGCCCCGAAGAACGTTTTCCAATGATGAGCACTTTTAAAGTTCTGCTATGTGGCGCGGTA
TTATCCCGTATTGACGCCGGGCAAGAGCAACTCGGTCGCCGCATACACTATTCTCAGAATGACTTGGTTG
AGTACTCACCAGTCACAGAAAAGCATCTTACGGATGGCATGACAGTAAGAGAATTATGCAGTGCTGCCAT
AACCATGAGTGATAACACTGCGGCCAACTTACTTCTGACAACGATCGGAGGACCGAAGGAGCTAACCGCT
TTTTTGCACAACATGGGGGATCATGTAACTCGCCTTGATCGTTGGGAACCGGAGCTGAATGAAGCCATAC
CAAACGACGAGCGTGACACCACGATGCCTGTAGCAATGGCAACAACGTTGCGCAAACTATTAACTGGCGA
ACTACTTACTCTAGCTTCCCGGCAACAATTAATAGACTGGATGGAGGCGGATAAAGTTGCAGGACCACTT
CTGCGCTCGGCCCTTCCGGCTGGCTGGTTTATTGCTGATAAATCTGGAGCCGGTGAGCGTGGGTCTCGCG
GTATCATTGCAGCACTGGGGCCAGATGGTAAGCCCTCCCGTATCGTAGTTATCTACACGACGGGGAGTCA
GGCAACTATGGATGAACGAAATAGACAGATCGCTGAGATAGGTGCCTCACTGATTAAGCATTGGTAACTG
TCAGACCAAGTTTACTCATATATACTTTAGATTGATTTAAAACTTCATTTTTAATTTAAAAGGATCTAGG
TGAAGATCCTTTTTGATAATCTCATGACCAAAATCCCTTAACGTGAGTTTTCGTTCCACTGAGCGTCAGA
CCCCGTAGAAAAGATCAAAGGATCTTCTTGAGATCCTTTTTTTCTGCGCGTAATCTGCTGCTTGCAAACA
AAAAAACCACCGCTACCAGCGGTGGTTTGTTTGCCGGATCAAGAGCTACCAACTCTTTTTCCGAAGGTAA
CTGGCTTCAGCAGAGCGCAGATACCAAATACTGTTCTTCTAGTGTAGCCGTAGTTAGGCCACCACTTCAA
GAACTCTGTAGCACCGCCTACATACCTCGCTCTGCTAATCCTGTTACCAGTGGCTGCTGCCAGTGGCGAT
AAGTCGTGTCTTACCGGGTTGGACTCAAGACGATAGTTACCGGATAAGGCGCAGCGGTCGGGCTGAACGG
GGGGTTCGTGCACACAGCCCAGCTTGGAGCGAACGACCTACACCGAACTGAGATACCTACAGCGTGAGCT
ATGAGAAAGCGCCACGCTTCCCGAAGGGAGAAAGGCGGACAGGTATCCGGTAAGCGGCAGGGTCGGAACA
GGAGAGCGCACGAGGGAGCTTCCAGGGGGAAACGCCTGGTATCTTTATAGTCCTGTCGGGTTTCGCCACC
TCTGACTTGAGCGTCGATTTTTGTGATGCTCGTCAGGGGGGCGGAGCCTATGGAAAAACGCCAGCAACGC
GGCCTTTTTACGGTTCCTGGCCTTTTGCTGGCCTTTTGCTCACATGTTCTTTCCTGCGTTATCCCCTGAT
TCTGTGGATAACCGTATTACCGCCTTTGAGTGAGCTGATACCGCTCGCCGCAGCCGAACGACCGAGCGCA
GCGAGTCAGTGAGCGAGGAAGCGGAAGAGCGCCCAATACGCAAACCGCCTCTCCCCGCGCGTTGGCCGAT
TCATTAATGCAGCTGGCACGACAGGTTTCCCGACTGGAAAGCGGGCAGTGAGCGCAACGCAATTAATGTG
AGTTAGCTCACTCATTAGGCACCCCAGGCTTTACACTTTATGCTTCCGGCTCGTATGTTGTGTGGAATTG
TGAGCGGATAACAATTTCACACAGGAAACAGCTATGACCATGATTACGCCAAGCGCGCAATTAACCCTCA
CTAAAGGGAACAAAAGCTGGAGCTGCAAGCTTAATGTAGTCTTATGCAATACTCTTGTAGTCTTGCAACA
TGGTAACGATGAGTTAGCAACATGCCTTACAAGGAGAGAAAAAGCACCGTGCATGCCGATTGGTGGAAGT
AAGGTGGTACGATCGTGCCTTATTAGGAAGGCAACAGACGGGTCTGACATGGATTGGACGAACCACTGAA
TTGCCGCATTGCAGAGATATTGTATTTAAGTGCCTAGCTCGATACATAAACGGGTCTCTCTGGTTAGACC
AGATCTGAGCCTGGGAGCTCTCTGGCTAACTAGGGAACCCACTGCTTAAGCCTCAATAAAGCTTGCCTTG
AGTGCTTCAAGTAGTGTGTGCCCGTCTGTTGTGTGACTCTGGTAACTAGAGATCCCTCAGACCCTTTTAG
TCAGTGTGGAAAATCTCTAGCAGTGGCGCCCGAACAGGGACTTGAAAGCGAAAGGGAAACCAGAGGAGCT
CTCTCGACGCAGGACTCGGCTTGCTGAAGCGCGCACGGCAAGAGGCGAGGGGCGGCGACTGGTGAGTACG
CCAAAAATTTTGACTAGCGGAGGCTAGAAGGAGAGAGATGGGTGCGAGAGCGTCAGTATTAAGCGGGGGA
GAATTAGATCGCGATGGGAAAAAATTCGGTTAAGGCCAGGGGGAAAGAAAAAATATAAATTAAAACATAT
AGTATGGGCAAGCAGGGAGCTAGAACGATTCGCAGTTAATCCTGGCCTGTTAGAAACATCAGAAGGCTGT
AGACAAATACTGGGACAGCTACAACCATCCCTTCAGACAGGATCAGAAGAACTTAGATCATTATATAATA
CAGTAGCAACCCTCTATTGTGTGCATCAAAGGATAGAGATAAAAGACACCAAGGAAGCTTTAGACAAGAT
AGAGGAAGAGCAAAACAAAAGTAAGACCACCGCACAGCAAGCGGCCGCTGATCTTCAGACCTGGAGGAGG
AGATATGAGGGACAATTGGAGAAGTGAATTATATAAATATAAAGTAGTAAAAATTGAACCATTAGGAGTA
GCACCCACCAAGGCAAAGAGAAGAGTGGTGCAGAGAGAAAAAAGAGCAGTGGGAATAGGAGCTTTGTTCC
TTGGGTTCTTGGGAGCAGCAGGAAGCACTATGGGCGCAGCGTCAATGACGCTGACGGTACAGGCCAGACA
ATTATTGTCTGGTATAGTGCAGCAGCAGAACAATTTGCTGAGGGCTATTGAGGCGCAACAGCATCTGTTG
CAACTCACAGTCTGGGGCATCAAGCAGCTCCAGGCAAGAATCCTGGCTGTGGAAAGATACCTAAAGGATC
AACAGCTCCTGGGGATTTGGGGTTGCTCTGGAAAACTCATTTGCACCACTGCTGTGCCTTGGAATGCTAG
TTGGAGTAATAAATCTCTGGAACAGATTTGGAATCACACGACCTGGATGGAGTGGGACAGAGAAATTAAC
AATTACACAAGCTTAATACACTCCTTAATTGAAGAATCGCAAAACCAGCAAGAAAAGAATGAACAAGAAT
TATTGGAATTAGATAAATGGGCAAGTTTGTGGAATTGGTTTAACATAACAAATTGGCTGTGGTATATAAA
ATTATTCATAATGATAGTAGGAGGCTTGGTAGGTTTAAGAATAGTTTTTGCTGTACTTTCTATAGTGAAT
AGAGTTAGGCAGGGATATTCACCATTATCGTTTCAGACCCACCTCCCAACCCCGAGGGGACAATTCTAGA
TCTTGAGACAAATGGCAGTATTCATCCACAATTTTAAAAGAAAAGGGGGGATTGGGGGGTACAGTGCAGG
GGAAAGAATAGTAGACATAATAGCAACAGACATACAAACTAAAGAATTACAAAAACAAATTACAAAAATT
CAAAATTTTCGGGTTTATTACAGGGACAGCAGAGATCCACTTTGGCGCCGGCTCGAGGGGGCCCGGGGTT
ATTAATAGTAATCAATTACGGGGTCATTAGTTCATAGCCCATATATGGAGTTCCG
Features (pLannotate 1.2.2; 29 found; start..end, strand, type, name):
      1..304     +  enhancer       CMV enhancer: human cytomegalovirus immediate early enhancer
    305..508     +  promoter       CMV promoter: human cytomegalovirus (CMV) immediate early promoter
    534..1130    +  CDS            PuroR (fragment): puromycin N-acetyltransferase; pac from Streptomyces; confers resistance to puromycin
   1170..1235    +  CDS            F2A: 2A peptide from foot-and-mouth disease virus polyprotein Eukaryotic ribosomes fail to insert a peptide bond between the Gly and Pro residues, yielding separate polypeptides.
   1245..1961    +  CDS            mTurquoise2: mTurquoise2 is a basic (constitutively fluorescent) cyan fluorescent protein published in 2012, derived from Aequorea victoria. It is reported to be a rapidly-maturing monomer with very low acid sensitivity.
   1980..2568    +  misc_feature   WPRE: woodchuck hepatitis virus posttranscriptional regulatory element
   2619..2638    +  misc_feature   cPPT/CTS (fragment): central polypurine tract and central termination sequence of HIV-1
   2640..2873    +  LTR            3' LTR (ΔU3): self-inactivating 3' long terminal repeat (LTR) from HIV-1
   2951..3072    +  polyA_signal   SV40 poly(A) signal: SV40 polyadenylation signal
   3112..3247    +  rep_origin     SV40 ori: SV40 origin of replication
   3268..3286    -  promoter       T7 promoter: promoter for bacteriophage T7 RNA polymerase
   3294..3449    +  CDS            lacZα (fragment): LacZα fragment of β-galactosidase; lacZ fragment
   3454..3882    +  rep_origin     f1 ori (sequence partly withheld): f1 bacteriophage origin of replication; arrow indicates direction of (+) strand synthesis
   3935..4039    +  promoter       AmpR promoter: bla
   4040..4900    +  CDS            AmpR: β-lactamase; bla; confers resistance to ampicillin, carbenicillin, and related antibiotics
   5071..5659    +  rep_origin     ori: high-copy-number ColE1/pMB1/pBR322/pUC origin of replication
   5842..5934    +  CDS            lacI (fragment): lac repressor; lacI; The lac repressor binds to the lac operator to inhibit transcription in E. coli. This inhibition can be relieved by adding lactose or isopropyl-β-D-thiogalactopyranoside (IPTG).
   5947..5968    +  protein_bind   CAP binding site: CAP binding activates transcription in the presence of cAMP. E. coli catabolite activator protein
   5983..6013    +  promoter       lac promoter: promoter for the E. coli lac operon
   6021..6037    +  protein_bind   lac operator: The lac repressor binds to the lac operator to inhibit transcription in E. coli. This inhibition can be relieved by adding lactose or isopropyl-β-D-thiogalactopyranoside (IPTG). lac repressor encoded by lacI
   6082..6100    +  promoter       T3 promoter: promoter for bacteriophage T3 RNA polymerase
   6128..6354    +  promoter       RSV promoter: Rous sarcoma virus enhancer/promoter
   6355..6535    +  LTR            5' LTR (truncated): truncated 5' long terminal repeat (LTR) from HIV-1
   6582..6707    +  misc_feature   HIV-1 Ψ: packaging signal of human immunodeficiency virus type 1
   6691..7054    +  CDS            HIV-1 gag (fragment): gag protein from human immunodeficiency virus 1; gag
   7200..7433    +  misc_feature   RRE: The Rev response element (RRE) of HIV-1 allows for Rev-dependent mRNA export from the nucleus to the cytoplasm.
   7810..7834    +  CDS            Rev (fragment): human immunodeficiency virus 1 (HIV-1) Rev protein; rev; enhances nuclear export of unspliced and incompletely spliced viral mRNAs
   7875..7992    +  misc_feature   cPPT/CTS: central polypurine tract and central termination sequence of HIV-1
   8051..8108    +  enhancer       CMV enhancer (fragment): human cytomegalovirus immediate early enhancer
