[The description below was written by a language model from this plasmid's Addgene catalogue record and pLannotate feature annotations shown in this document.]
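Description:
mTurquoise2 WC visual barcode is a third-generation-style, self-inactivating lentiviral expression plasmid built on the pLKO.1 backbone and intended for stable labelling of mammalian cells. In bacteria it is maintained by a high-copy ColE1/pUC-type origin and selected with ampicillin through the β-lactamase gene. An f1 origin, lac promoter/operator remnants and T3/T7 promoters are carried over from the parental cloning vector. The viral framework consists of an RSV promoter driving a truncated HIV-1 5' LTR, followed by the Ψ packaging signal with a gag fragment, the Rev response element and the cPPT/CTS. A ΔU3 3' LTR lies downstream of the cargo, followed by an SV40 polyadenylation signal and SV40 origin. Genomic RNA made from the RSV/5' LTR hybrid is packaged when helper functions are supplied in trans. After integration, the U3 deletion leaves the LTRs transcriptionally inactive, so expression depends on the internal promoter.

The payload is a single CMV enhancer/promoter-driven open reading frame. It encodes puromycin N-acetyltransferase, an F2A ribosome-skipping peptide and the cyan fluorescent protein mTurquoise2, followed by WPRE to enhance transcript processing and expression. The 2A linkage yields two separate proteins from one transcript, so puromycin-selected cells should also express the fluorophore. No localization signal is annotated on mTurquoise2, in keeping with the "WC" (whole cell) designation. The catalogue lists the insert species as human, but the annotation describes mTurquoise2 as derived from Aequorea victoria. The fluorophore sequence was taken from an mTurquoise2-H2A plasmid. The stated purpose is to tag clonal populations with whole-cell cyan fluorescence, as part of a visual barcoding scheme for multiplexing clones in live microscopy-based assays.
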