Addgene plasmid #158669: mTurquoise2 WC visual barcode
Purpose: tagging clonal populations with whole cell mTurquoise2 fluorescent protein
Depositing lab: Ravid Straussman. Depositing organization: Weizmann Institute of Science. Publication: Visual barcodes for clonal-multiplexing of live microscopy-based assays. Kaufman T, Nitzan E, Firestein N, Ginzberg MB, Iyengar S, Patel N, Ben-Hamo R, Porat Z, Hunter J, Hilfinger A, Rotter V, Kafri R, Straussman R. Nat Commun. 2022 May 18;13(1):2725. doi: 10.1038/s41467-022-30008-0. PubMed 35585055.
Backbone
  Vector backbone: pLKO.1
  Backbone size w/o insert (bp): 7403
  Vector type: Mammalian Expression, Lentiviral
  Selectable markers: Puromycin
Growth in bacteria
  Bacterial resistance: Ampicillin, 100 μg/mL
  Growth temperature: 37°C
  Growth strain: NEB Stable
  Copy number: High Copy
Gene/Insert
  Gene/Insert name: mTurquoise2
  Species: H. sapiens (human)
  Insert size (bp): 721
  Promoter: CMV
  Cloning method: Gibson Cloning
Resource information
  A portion of this plasmid was derived from a plasmid made by: pmTurquoise2-H2A
Terms and licenses: Academic/Nonprofit Terms; Industry Terms: Not Available to Industry
How to cite: mTurquoise2 WC visual barcode was a gift from Ravid Straussman (Addgene plasmid # 158669 ; http://n2t.net/addgene:158669 ; RRID:Addgene_158669)
